Features (pLannotate 1.2.2; 22 found; start..end, strand, type, name):
    746..1264    +  CDS            COL1A1 (fragment): CO1A1_HUMAN - Experimental evidence at protein level: Swiss-Prot protein existence level 1. Type I collagen is a member of group I collagen (fibrillar forming collagen). From Homo sapiens (Human).
   2514..2533    -  misc_feature   MCS (fragment): pBluescript multiple cloning site
   2544..3040    +  promoter       PGK promoter: mouse phosphoglycerate kinase 1 promoter
   3080..3679    +  CDS            PuroR: puromycin N-acetyltransferase; pac from Streptomyces alboniger; confers resistance to puromycin
   3757..4209    +  polyA_signal   PGK poly(A) signal: mouse phosphoglycerate kinase 1 polyadenylation signal
   4215..4241    -  misc_feature   MCS (fragment): pBluescript multiple cloning site
   7800..7970    -  CDS            C9orf85 (fragment): CI085_HUMAN - Experimental evidence at protein level: Swiss-Prot protein existence level 1. From Homo sapiens (Human).
   8307..9023    +  CDS            EGFP: EGFP is a basic (constitutively fluorescent) green fluorescent protein published in 1996, derived from Aequorea victoria. It is reported to be a rapidly-maturing weak dimer with moderate acid sensitivity.
   9055..9627    +  intron         β-globin intron: intron from rabbit β-globin gene
   9631..9753    +  CDS            HBB: HBB_COLGU - Experimental evidence at transcript level: Swiss-Prot protein existence level 2. Involved in oxygen transport from the lung to the various peripheral tissues. From Colobus guereza (Mantled guereza) (Eastern black-and-white colobus monkey).
   9824..9866    +  polyA_signal   β-globin poly(A) signal (fragment): rabbit β-globin polyadenylation signal (Gil and Proudfoot, 1987)
   9875..9903    -  misc_feature   MCS (fragment): pBluescript multiple cloning site
  11459..11662   +  CDS            C9orf85 (fragment): CI085_HUMAN - Experimental evidence at protein level: Swiss-Prot protein existence level 1. From Homo sapiens (Human).
  12041..12059   -  promoter       T7 promoter: promoter for bacteriophage T7 RNA polymerase
  12081..12134   -  CDS            lacI (fragment): lac repressor; lacI; The lac repressor binds to the lac operator to inhibit transcription in E. coli. This inhibition can be relieved by adding lactose or isopropyl-β-D-thiogalactopyranoside (IPTG).
  12317..12905   -  rep_origin     ori: high-copy-number ColE1/pMB1/pBR322/pUC origin of replication
  13076..13936   -  CDS            AmpR: β-lactamase; bla; confers resistance to ampicillin, carbenicillin, and related antibiotics
  13937..14041   -  promoter       AmpR promoter: bla
  14136..14171   +  CDS            rop (fragment): Rop protein, which maintains plasmids at low copy number; rop
  14273..14324   +  misc_feature   bom (fragment): basis of mobility region from pBR322
  14387..14405   +  promoter       SP6 promoter: promoter for bacteriophage SP6 RNA polymerase
  14404..452     +  CDS            COL1A1 (fragment) (across the origin): CO1A1_HUMAN - Experimental evidence at protein level: Swiss-Prot protein existence level 1. Type I collagen is a member of group I collagen (fibrillar forming collagen). From Homo sapiens (Human).
>Addgene plasmid | human oct4-GFP | analyzer sequence | sequence record 9805
TCGAGGTGGACACCACCCTCAAGAGCCTGAGCCAGCAGATCGAGAACATCCGGAGCCCAGAGGGCAGCCG
CAAGAACCCCGCCCGCACCTGCCGTGACCTCAAGATGTGCCACTCTGACTGGAAGAGTGGTGAGGGCCTG
CCCTAGCCTCTCCCTCCCTCCTACTCCTGCCATGCCAGGGTCCCCATGCCCATATGTGCCCCTACCATAT
GGTGCTGGCTGCTCCCTTTCCCTGACTCCATCTTGCCCTGCCCTACCACAGGAGAGTACTGGATTGACCC
CAACCAAGGCTGCAACCTGGATGCCATCAAAGTCTTCTGCAACATGGAGACTGGTGAGACCTGCGTGTAC
CCCACTCAGCCCAGTGTGGCCCAGAAGAACTGGTACATCAGCAAGAACCCCAAGGACAAGAGGCATGTCT
GGTTCGGCGAGAGCATGACCGATGGATTCCAGGTGCGTGAGCTGGACCTCAGAGCCAGTGTTAGGAGATG
GGCTAGCCCAGTGCTCAGAAGGGACATGAAGTCCTGGAGTAGGTCTCTGCTAAGGGTGATGGACAGAGCT
GGGCTGGGAGGCAGGGGTCTCAGGTCCCTGATAGTGGTTCAGACACAGGCTGCCGATGGGCAGGTGGTGC
CTCCTCTCGATATAACGGTGCATTGGGCAGCTCTCTGAGGACCCTGGACAGGGAGGCCAGGCAGGACTAG
AGGTTCCCGCATAGCGGCTCACTCTTCCCTCTCTCCCCTCCCCTGCAGTTCGAGTATGGCGGCCAGGGCT
CCGACCCTGCCGATGTGGCCATCCAGCTGACCTTCCTGCGCCTGATGTCCACCGAGGCCTCCCAGAACAT
CACCTACCACTGCAAGAACAGCGTGGCCTACATGGACCAGCAGACTGGCAACCTCAAGAAGGCCCTGCTC
CTCCAGGGCTCCAACGAGATCGAGATCCGCGCCGAGGGCAACAGCCGCTTCACCTACAGCGTCACTGTCG
ATGGCTGCACGGTGAGTGCCCAGAATCCCCAGGCAGGGCCCCACCTCTCCGGCCTTGGGCTTTTTGGCCA
GGCCATAGTGCCCTCTCTCCATCACTCCCACGTGGTAATGCCCCCTCCCGTTGTCTCCGCCCCACCCCAG
AGTCACACCGGAGCCTGGGGCAAGACAGTGATTGAATACAAAACCACCAAGACCTCCCGCCTGCCCATCA
TCGATGTGGCCCCCTTGGACGTTGGTGCCCCAGACCAGGAATTCGGCTTCGACGTTGGCCCTGTCTGCTT
CCTGTAAACTCCCTCCATCCCAACCTGGCTCCCTCCCACCCAACCAACTTTCCCCCCAACCCGGAAACAG
ACAAGCAACCCAAACTGAACCCCCTCAAAAGCCAAAAAATGGGAGACAATTTCACATGGACTTTGGAAAA
TATTTTTTTCCTTTGCATTCATCTCTCAAACTTAGTTTTTATCTTTGACCAACCGAACATGACCAAAAAC
CAAAAGTGCATTCAACCTTACCAAAAAAAAAAAAAAAAAAAGAATAAATAAATAACTTTTTAAAAAAGGA
AGCTTGGTCCACTTGCTTGAAGACCCATGCGGGGGTAAGTCCCTTTCTGCCCGTTGGGCTTATGAAACCC
CAATGCTGCCCTTTCTGCTCCTTTCTCCACACCCCCCTTGGGGCCTCCCCTCCACTCCTTCCCAAATCTG
TCTCCCCAGAAGACACAGGAAACAATGTATTGTCTGCCCAGCAATCAAAGGCAATGCTCAAACACCCAAG
TGGCCCCCACCCTCAGCCCGCTCCTGCCCGCCCAGCACCCCCAGGCCCTGGGGGACCTGGGGTTCTCAGA
CTGCCAAAGAAGCCTTGCCATCTGGCGCTCCCATGGCTCTTGCAACATCTCCCCTTCGTTTTTGAGGGGG
TCATGCCGGGGGAGCCACCAGCCCCTCACTGGGTTCGGAGGAGAGTCAGGAAGGGCCACGACAAAGCAGA
AACATCGGATTTGGGGAACGCGTGTCAATCCCTTGTGCCGCAGGGCTGGGCGGGAGAGACTGTTCTGTTC
CTTGTGTAACTGTGTTGCTGAAAGACTACCTCGTTCTTGTCTTGATGTGTCACCGGGGCAACTGCCTGGG
GGCGGGGATGGGGGCAGGGTGGAAGCGGCTCCCCATTTTATACCAAAGGTGCTACATCTATGTGATGGGT
GGGGTGGGGAGGGAATCACTGGTGCTATAGAAATTGAGATGCCCCCCCAGGCCAGCAAATGTTCCTTTTT
GTTCAAAGTCTATTTTTATTCCTTGATATTTTTCTTTTTTTTTTTTTTTTTTTGTGGATGGGGACTTGTG
AATTTTTCTAAAGGTGCTATTTAACATGGGAGGAGAGCGTGTGCGGCTCCAGCCCAGCCCGCTGCTCACT
TTCCACCCTCTCTCCACCTGCCTCTGGCTTCTCAGGCCTCTGCTCTCCGACCTCTCTCCTCTGAAACCCT
CCTCCACAGCTGCAGCCCATCCTCCCGGCTCCCTCCTAGTCTGTCCTGCGTCCTCTGTCCCCGGGTACCG
GGCCCCCCCTCGACCATTCTACCGGGTAGGGGAGGCGCTTTTCCCAAGGCAGTCTGGAGCATGCGCTTTA
GCAGCCCCGCTGGCACTTGGCGCTACACAAGTGGCCTCTGGCCTCGCACACATTCCACATCCACCGGTAG
CGCCAACCGGCTCCGTTCTTTGGTGGCCCCTTCGCGCCACCTTCTACTCCTCCCCTAGTCAGGAAGTTCC
CCCCCGCCCCGCAGCTCGCGTCGTGCAGGACGTGACAAATGGAAGTAGCACGTCTCACTAGTCTCGTGCA
GATGGACAGCACCGCTGAGCAATGGAAGCGGGTAGGCCTTTGGGGCAGCGGCCAATAGCAGCTTTGCTCC
TTCGCTTTCTGGGCTCAGCAGCTGGGAAGGGTGGGTCCGGGGGCGGGCTCAGGGGCGGGCTCAGGGGCGG
GGCGGGCGCCCGAAGGTCCTCCGGAGGCCCGGCATTCTGCACGCTTCAAAAGCGCACGTCTGCCGCGCTG
TTCTCCTCTTCCTCATCTCCGGGCCTTTCGACCTGCATCCATCTAGATCTCGAGCAGCTGAAGCTTACCA
TGACCGAGTACAAGCCCACGGTGCGCCTCGCCACCCGCGACGACGTCCCCAGGGCCGTACGCACCCTCGC
CGCCGCGTTCGCCGACTACCCCGCCACGCGCCACACCGTCGATCCGGACCGCCACATCGAGCGGGTCACC
GAGCTGCAAGAACTCTTCCTCACGCGCGTCGGGCTCGACATCGGCAAGGTGTGGGTCGCGGACGACGGCG
CCGCGGTGGCGGTCTGGACCACGCCGGAGAGCGTCGAAGCGGGGGCGGTGTTCGCCGAGATCGGCCCGCG
CATGGCCGAGTTGAGCGGTTCCCGGCTGGCCGCGCAGCAACAGATGGAAGGCCTCCTGGCGCCGCACCGG
CCCAAGGAGCCCGCGTGGTTCCTGGCCACCGTCGGCGTCTCGCCCGACCACCAGGGCAAGGGTCTGGGCA
GCGCCGTCGTGCTCCCCGGAGTGGAGGCGGCCGAGCGCGCCGGGGTGCCCGCCTTCCTGGAGACCTCCGC
GCCCCGCAACCTCCCCTTCTACGAGCGGCTCGGCTTCACCGTCACCGCCGACGTCGAGGTGCCCGAAGGA
CCGCGCACCTGGTGCATGACCCGCAAGCCCGGTGCCTGACGCCCGCCCCACGACCCGCAGCGCCCGACCG
AAAGGAGCGCACGACCCCATGCATCGATGATATCAGATCCCCGGGATGCAGAAATTGATGATCTATTAAA
CAATAAAGATGTCCACTAAAATGGAAGTTTTTCCTGTCATACTTTGTTAAGAAGGGTGAGAACAGAGTAC
CTACATTTTGAATGGAAGGATTGGAGCTACGGGGGTGGGGGTGGGGTGGGATTAGATAAATGCCTGCTCT
TTACTGAAGGCTCTTTACTATTGCTTTATGATAATGTTTCATAGTTGGATATCATAATTTAAACAAGCAA
AACCAAATTAAGGGCCAGCTCATTCCTCCCACTCATGATCTATAGATCTATAGATCTCTCGTGGGATCAT
TGTTTTTCTCTTGATTCCCACTTTGTGGTTCTAAGTACTGTGGTTTCCAAATGTGTCAGTTTCATAGCCT
GAAGAACGAGATCAGCAGCCTCTGTTCCACATACACTTCATTCTCAGTATTGTTTTGCCAAGTTCTAATT
CCATCAGAAGCTGGTCGAGGTCGACGGTATCGATAAGCTTGGTACCGAGCTCGGATCCACTAGTAACGGC
CGCCAGTGTGCTGGAATTCGCCCTCAGGGTACAGGGAGGCCTATGCCAACTTCTCATTGAACACCACTCC
CAGCTTTCCTACCCCCATTTCTCTTCACAGGTGTGCAGAGAAGTCTACATTCCCATGTCAAGTAAGGGGG
GTGGGTAGATGGGAGGGCATATGAGAGCGGGGCAGCAATTTTATGTCTGAGTTGGAAGGAAGTTTAGAGT
TCATTGAGTCCAAATCCTCTTTACTAGGTGAGGAAACTGAGGCACAGGAGGGGGAGGTGCCATTAGCCAG
GGAGTCAGAGCCAGGACTTAGAACCTGGTCCATGCCTCCTAGTTTGTTCCTGACCAATCCTCCCAGCTCA
CCCACTCCTTTTGCTCTCACCTCTGACTCCCTACAGGCTACAGCTAGAGAGTTGACTCCTCTATTTGAGG
TAAGAGTGTCTGGATTTGGGATAAGGTGACCTCAGTTTGCAGGGCTCATGGGGGAGATCAGAGGGTCCTT
TGTTGAGAAGAGGGGACTTGGTCCACAGTGAGCAAAGGAATTTGTCTAAATTGCTATTAAGGGAGATCAT
CTCCCAAGGTGGGCCAAGCCTGAACCCTCAGCCCTCCGTTTCTTCCCTTTCTTTTGCCTTCAGATTGACA
GGCCTCGGAAGTCAAAATAAGTGGTTTCCTAGACCGGGTCGAGAGCAAGTCTCTATTGGTCCCAACTGAG
TTTTTTCAGCTGGTTTTTCAACCAAACAGCACCTCATCTCCCAGTGAGGGGAAGGGAAGGCTGGGCTGAG
AGCAGCAAGGCTGCTCATCTCACCTCTCCCCACCCAGCCATGCCAGCCGCCTCACCTGGTGGGGAGAGGT
GGGCCTCACCTGGGTCCCCTGGCAGTGCTCTGTGAAGGGTCTTGACATTGCACTGTAATAATAAAGGTGT
GTGTGAAGTATCTTTTTATGGTGACTTTCTAAAACCCAGGGAATCATGGGACCAGTTCTGATGACTCAGC
CTGGCTTCCAGTCTCCTCCAGGCCCAACGGTGGCCCCCAGCACTGGTTGGGGCCTGGGAGAGCTGGCCTT
GGCTGAAGTGAAGCCACCTACCCTTCAGGCATAACAGGACAGTGAGAAGGAAGGAAAGCCTGCCTCAACC
TCCCATCAGCCCTGAGCACCCCAGAAGGGGGCCGGCTAGGAGTCTAGGCATGCAGGAGGCTGACCCCTGA
CTGGGCTCATATCCAGCCACAAGGCAGCCAGGGATCCAGGCACCCACCCCTTGTCTGCGTCCCTCTCGGG
AATGGGCCTCTTGCCCAGGCCAGAAATACACCACCTACAGTACAAATTATAATCTAAAAACAAGAGGGTG
GTGTTGAGTGGGGAAATTGGGGAAGGTGTTTTAGGAGCCACTAGGAAAATGGGCAGCAGGGACTCTCTGG
ACTGGCTTGGGAAGAGCGCTTTTGGGGAACCTGGAGGATGGCAAGCTGAGAAACACTGGTGTGGAGATTC
CAGCCAAATCCCAGGCCTGCCCCTCCCCCTCCTCTGAGAGGCCGTCTTCTTGGCAGACAGCAGAGAGATG
CATGACAAAGGTGCCGTGATGGTTCTGTCCTGGGGATTGAGATGGCTGGGGAGGGGCCTCCTCCTGTTCC
GAAGCATGTTCCTCCCACCCCCACCAGGCCCCATAATCTACCTGCCTTTTGGGCAGTTAAAGGCCGAGAA
GTGAACACAGCTGCAACCCCACTGCCTTGTAGACCTTCCGGCAGACCTGTGGCAGGTATTGAAATGCACG
CATACAATTAGGCTCAAAAAGTCTACACAGACAGGAGATGGGCACACGAACAGAGGCAACATAAGAGTGG
GGGAAAAGTCTCAAAAGACTCACGGATGCCACCAAGATGAAGACAGCTGGCCACGGGACACCCATCCCCT
TAGAAGGCAGATAGAGCCACTGACCCCAGCAGACAAGCCCAGGCAGGGCTGAGCCTGGAGCCTGCAATGA
GAAGCCTTACTTAAGTCGACAGAGGTCAGCGTGCCCAGTCCAGACCTGGCCTTCTGGCCTTCGAAGCTGT
GGGGAGCCCTGGCCCAGAGCCCCCTCTGGAGCCCCCAGACTTACCCCAGGCCCTCCACTGAGATCAAGTT
TTGGGAGCAGACAGACAAACATCATCCCTCACAGACAGGCATTCCGTTGGCTATTCTCTTGCAAACAGAA
TCAAGCACTAGACCAGCAGCATGAGCCTCAGGATACTCAGGCCAGGCCCAGAAAAACAGACCCTGAAGGG
GAGCTTAGGGCAGCCTTCCTGCACGCCTCCACAAATCACTCTCCACCTCCTCTGCGTCTTTCTGCCAGCC
AGCCCCACTAAACAAAGCACATCCCTCAATCTGCCAGGCTCGGGGAGGGACGCACGATGAAGCTGGACGC
CTGAGTCCCCCAGAGGAAGGAGGAACTAGATACCTAGGTCCCTGTGGGGGGCCCTTGGTGCCCGTCTGAG
GCTCAGTCTTTGAGGGGATTGCAGAGGGGGGTTGCTGGAGCTCCTTTTAGCGTCTCTGAAGGGGATTCTG
TGTGAGGGGATTGGGACTGGGGGGTTGGGGAGCAGGAAGCAGTCCCCAGGGGAGCCATCCAGGCCCATTC
AAGGGTTGAGCACTTGTTTAGGGTTAGAGCTGCCCCCTCTGGGGACCGGGATTGTCCAGCCAAGGCCATT
GTCCTGCCCCCTTCCCCCAGTCCCTCCCAGGCTTCTTTGAACCTGAAGTCAGATATTTTTTCTCCACACC
CCCCACCCCCTGGTTTTCCCCACCCAGGGCCTAGGGCTGGAGGCCTGGGCCAGGGAGGTGGGGGAGGGAG
AACGGGGCCTACCGTGGTATTAGATGTCTGAGTTTTGGTTGAGAGGGGAGCAAGGAACCTGATGTGCAGG
TTCCATAGTGGAGGGGGCCCAAAGCGGGTGTCTTATCACTCTGTTTCAGCAAAGGTTGGGAAACTGAGGC
CCAGTCAGTCCAAAGTCTGGTCCCTTGAAGGGGAAGTAGGGACCAACCCCTTAGTCTGTTAGATGAGGAG
AGTCTGGAGTCTGATTCTGGAAGACGGAGGGGTGGGGGGATGGGGGGGTGGGGGGATATAGCACGGAGGC
CTTGTCTGGCAGTCTACTCTTGAAGATGGGGTGAAATTTGGCAGGCTGGGCAGATGGTGCCAGGCACCCA
GGCTGCGGGGTGGCTGGATTTGGCCAGTATCGGGATGGGAATGCCTAGGATTCTGGATGGATCGGGGGAA
GGCATAAGGGAGCAGCTGGCCATTGTGCTTATGGCTGTTGATGCATTGAGGGATAGCGCCACACACACAT
TCAATAAATTTGAGGAGCTGAGAGGGTGACTGGCCCCTGAAGGCACAGTGCCAGAGGTCTGTGGAGAGGG
GGTCAAGCACCTGGGTTCCTGAAGAACATGGAGGTGTGGGAGTGATTCCAGACAGCTGGGATGTGCAGAG
CCTGAGAGAGTGCCAGGGAGCGGGTTGGGAGTTGAAAGTTGGGTGTGGTGGCTCACGCCTTTAATCATGA
CACTGGGCGGCAGAGGCGGGAGGATTTCTTGAGGACAGGAATTCAAGACCAGCCTGGGTAACATAGCAAG
GCCCCATCTCTACTAAAAATAAAAAAACTAACAGGGCACAGTGGTCCAAGCCTGTAGTCCCAGCCACTTA
GGAGGCTGGAGCAGAAGGATTGCTTTGGCCCAGTAGATCGAGGCTACATTGAGCCATCATTGTACTCCAC
TGCACTCCAGTCTGGGCAACAAAGTGAGACCCTGTCTTAAAAAATAAAAATAAAAAAAGTTTCTGTGGGG
GACCTGCACTGAGGTCCTGGAGGGGCGCCAGTTGTGTCTCCCGGTTTTCCCCTTCCACAGACACCATTGC
CACCACCATTAGGCAAACATCCTTCGCCTCAGTTTCTCCCCCCACCTCCCTCTCCTCCACCCATCCAGGG
GGCGGGGCCAGAGGTCAAGGCTAGTGGGTGGGACTGGGGAGGGAGAGAGGGGTTGAGTAGTCCCTTCGCA
AGCCCTCATTTCACCAGGCCCCCGGCTTGGGGCGCCTTCCTTCCCCATGGTGAGCAAGGGCGAGGAGCTG
TTCACCGGGGTGGTGCCCATCCTGGTCGAGCTGGACGGCGACGTAAACGGCCACAAGTTCAGCGTGTCCG
GCGAGGGCGAGGGCGATGCCACCTACGGCAAGCTGACCCTGAAGTTCATCTGCACCACCGGCAAGCTGCC
CGTGCCCTGGCCCACCCTCGTGACCACCCTGACCTACGGCGTGCAGTGCTTCAGCCGCTACCCCGACCAC
ATGAAGCAGCACGACTTCTTCAAGTCCGCCATGCCCGAAGGCTACGTCCAGGAGCGCACCATCTTCTTCA
AGGACGACGGCAACTACAAGACCCGCGCCGAGGTGAAGTTCGAGGGCGACACCCTGGTGAACCGCATCGA
GCTGAAGGGCATCGACTTCAAGGAGGACGGCAACATCCTGGGGCACAAGCTGGAGTACAACTACAACAGC
CACAACGTCTATATCATGGCCGACAAGCAGAAGAACGGCATCAAGGTGAACTTCAAGATCCGCCACAACA
TCGAGGACGGCAGCGTGCAGCTCGCCGACCACTACCAGCAGAACACCCCCATCGGCGACGGCCCCGTGCT
GCTGCCCGACAACCACTACCTGAGCACCCAGTCCGCCCTGAGCAAAGACCCCAACGAGAAGCGCGATCAC
ATGGTCCTGCTGGAGTTCGTGACCGCCGCCGGGATCACTCTCGGCATGGACGAGCTGTACAAGACTAGTT
ATTAAGGATCCTGAGAACTTCAGGGTGAGTTTGGGGACCCTTGATTGTTCTTTCTTTTTCGCTATTGTAA
AATTCATGTTATATGGAGGGGGCAAAGTTTTCAGGGTGTTGTTTAGAATGGGAAGATGTCCCTTGTATCA
CCATGGACCCTCATGATAATTTTGTTTCTTTCACTTTCTACTCTGTTGACAACCATTGTCTCCTCTTATT
TTCTTTTCATTTTCTGTAACTTTTTCGTTAAACTTTAGCTTGCATTTGTAACGAATTTTTAAATTCACTT
TTGTTTATTTGTCAGATTGTAAGTACTTTCTCTAATCACTTTTTTTTCAAGGCAATCAGGGTATATTATA
TTGTACTTCAGCACAGTTTTAGAGAACAATTGTTATAATTAAATGATAAGGTAGAATATTTCTGCATATA
AATTCTGGCTGGCGTGGAAATATTCTTATTGGTAGAAACAACTACATCCTGGTCATCATCCTGCCTTTCT
CTTTATGGTTACAATGATATACACTGTTTGAGATGAGGATAAAATACTCTGAGTCCAAACCGGGCCCCTC
TGCTAACCATGTTCATGCCTTCTTCTTTTTCCTACAGCTCCTGGGCAACGTGCTGGTTGTTGTGCTGTCT
CATCATTTTGGCAAAGGATTCACTCCTCAGGTGCAGGCTGCCTATCAGAAGGTGGTGGCTGGTGTGGCCA
ATGCCCTGGCTCACAAATACCACTGAGATCGTTTTCCCTCTGCCAAAAATTATGGGGACATCATGAAGCC
CCTTGAGCATCTGACTTCTGGCTAATAAAGGAAATTTATTTTCATTGCAATAGTGTGTTGGAATTTCTCG
ATCGCTAGAGCGGCCGCCACCGCGGTGGAGCTCAGAGACAACTTCCCAAAGCACAAAGCAGTTTTTCCCC
CTAGGGGTGGGAGGAAGCAAAAGACTCTGTACCTATTTTGTATGTGTATAATAATTTGAGATGTTTTTAA
TTATTTTGATTGCTGGAATAAAGCATGTGGAAATGACCCAAACATAATCCGCAGTGGCCTCCTAATTTCC
TTCTTTGGAGTTGGGGGAGGGGTAGACATGGGGAAGGGGCTTTGGGGTGATGGGCTTGCCTTCCATTCCT
GCCCTTTCCCTCCCCACTATTCTCTTCTAGATCCCTCCATAACCCCACTCCCCTTTCTCTCACCCTTCTT
ATACCGCAAACCTTTCTACTTCCTCTTTCATTTTCTATTCTTGCAATTTCCTTGCACCTTTTCCAAATCC
TCTTCTCCCCTGCAATACCATACAGGCAATCCACGTGCACAACACACACACACACTCTTCACATCTGGGG
TTGTCCAAACCTCATACCCACTCCCCTTCAAGCCCATCCACTCTCCACCCCCTGGATGCCCTGCACTTGG
TGGCGGTGGGATGCTCATGGATACTGGGAGGGTGAGGGGAGTGGAACCCGTGAGGAGGACCTGGGGGCCT
CTCCTTGAACTGACATGAAGGGTCATCTGGCCTCTGCTCCCTTCTCACCCACGCTGACCTCCTGCCGAAG
GAGCAACGCAACAGGAGAGGGGTCTGCTGAGCCTGGCGAGGGTCTGGGAGGGACCAGGAGGAAGGCGTGC
TCCCTGCTCGCTGTCCTGGCCCTGGGGGAGTGAGGGAGACAGACACCTGGGAGAGCTGTGGGGAAGGCAC
TCGCACCGTGCTCTTGGGAAGGAAGGAGACCTGGCCCTGCTCACCACGGACTGGGTGCCTCGACCTCCTG
AATCCCCAGAACACAACCCCCCTGGGCTGGGGTGGTCTGGGGAACCATCGTGCCCCCGCCTCCCGCCTAC
TCCTTTTTAAGCTTTTTCTTTCTTTCTTTCTTTTTTTTCTTAAATTCTTGCTTCCTCTTCCCCCCTCTTC
TCCGTCCCTTCTCTTTCCCTTCACCTTCTGCCTGCTCCTTCCCAGAGGCCCTGAGAAGGCGAGGCCCGGA
GGGAAGGTGACTGTTCGGCTCCCCCATCTCAGGTAAGGGGGACAGCGAGTGTGGTCAGCGGGGGACAGAG
AATCCAGGGCGTCAGAAGTCCAGAGAGAACCAGGCACCCGGAGCCAGGGAGACAGCGAGACGACAGCTGG
TCACCTCTCTCACCTCATCTCAGGTCTAAACCCAAAAAGAACAAAAAGCCCGCACTCCTCCCTAAGGTCT
CCAGAGAGATGGACAAGTCTGTAGATACCATCCATCAGCAATACTAATATCGTGATGTCATTAAGTATTC
ATGGCCGTTCATTATGGCCTTCAATAATTCATCATTAGCACTTCTACCACACTTAGGACAGTGTAGAAAG
GGAATCAGTGTAGAGAGGATAAGAATGATGGCATATAAATGAAGGCTTATTCATATGCAAATTACCCAAA
GTTGTGTGATGCCTATCCATCTCTCTTTCTCTCTTTTTTTTGAGACAGAGTCTCACTCTGTCACCCAGGC
TGGAGTGCGGTGGCGCAGTCTCAGCTCACTGCAACCTCCGCCTCCCAGGTTCAAGCAATTCTCATGCCTC
AGCCTCCCAAGTAACTGGGATGACAGCCATGCACTACCACGCCCAGCTAATTTTTATATTTTTAGTAGAG
TCAGGGTTTTACCATGTTAGCCAGCCTGGTCTCGAACTCCTGGCCTCAAGTGATCCACCTGCCTCAGCCT
CTCAAAGTGCTGGGATTGCGGACATGAGCCACAGCACCAGGCTCCATCTCTTGATCAATGTGTTGATTGC
TTGGTGATGCCTGCCATGCTGCCCAGGAAACCCTGTCCACTTGGACCTCTGGGACTTTAGGACCCTGGCT
GTCCAGGCCACATCCCCATCTGCCCTCGTGGGGGACCCAGGGACATCCTGAGCCTGGCATCCAAGGCTCT
ACCTGGCCACTACCCACCTGCCCAGGCTCACTGTCCCCTCCCCTGCCCACATCTGTCACACCAACCAAAA
AGGGTGGCCAACAGTTCTCACAAATGCACTGCATTTCCCCACTTCCAGGCCTTCTAGATCTGCCGGTCTC
CCTATAGTGAGTCGTATTAATTTCGATAAGCCAGGTTAACCTGCATTAATGAATCGGCCAACGCGCGGGG
AGAGGCGGTTTGCGTATTGGGCGCTCTTCCGCTTCCTCGCTCACTGACTCGCTGCGCTCGGTCGTTCGGC
TGCGGCGAGCGGTATCAGCTCACTCAAAGGCGGTAATACGGTTATCCACAGAATCAGGGGATAACGCAGG
AAAGAACATGTGAGCAAAAGGCCAGCAAAAGGCCAGGAACCGTAAAAAGGCCGCGTTGCTGGCGTTTTTC
CATAGGCTCCGCCCCCCTGACGAGCATCACAAAAATCGACGCTCAAGTCAGAGGTGGCGAAACCCGACAG
GACTATAAAGATACCAGGCGTTTCCCCCTGGAAGCTCCCTCGTGCGCTCTCCTGTTCCGACCCTGCCGCT
TACCGGATACCTGTCCGCCTTTCTCCCTTCGGGAAGCGTGGCGCTTTCTCAATGCTCACGCTGTAGGTAT
CTCAGTTCGGTGTAGGTCGTTCGCTCCAAGCTGGGCTGTGTGCACGAACCCCCCGTTCAGCCCGACCGCT
GCGCCTTATCCGGTAACTATCGTCTTGAGTCCAACCCGGTAAGACACGACTTATCGCCACTGGCAGCAGC
CACTGGTAACAGGATTAGCAGAGCGAGGTATGTAGGCGGTGCTACAGAGTTCTTGAAGTGGTGGCCTAAC
TACGGCTACACTAGAAGGACAGTATTTGGTATCTGCGCTCTGCTGAAGCCAGTTACCTTCGGAAAAAGAG
TTGGTAGCTCTTGATCCGGCAAACAAACCACCGCTGGTAGCGGTGGTTTTTTTGTTTGCAAGCAGCAGAT
TACGCGCAGAAAAAAAGGATCTCAAGAAGATCCTTTGATCTTTTCTACGGGGTCTGACGCTCAGTGGAAC
GAAAACTCACGTTAAGGGATTTTGGTCATGAGATTATCAAAAAGGATCTTCACCTAGATCCTTTTAAATT
AAAAATGAAGTTTTAAATCAATCTAAAGTATATATGAGTAAACTTGGTCTGACAGTTACCAATGCTTAAT
CAGTGAGGCACCTATCTCAGCGATCTGTCTATTTCGTTCATCCATAGTTGCCTGACTCCCCGTCGTGTAG
ATAACTACGATACGGGAGGGCTTACCATCTGGCCCCAGTGCTGCAATGATACCGCGAGACCCACGCTCAC
CGGCTCCAGATTTATCAGCAATAAACCAGCCAGCCGGAAGGGCCGAGCGCAGAAGTGGTCCTGCAACTTT
ATCCGCCTCCATCCAGTCTATTAATTGTTGCCGGGAAGCTAGAGTAAGTAGTTCGCCAGTTAATAGTTTG
CGCAACGTTGTTGCCATTGCTACAGGCATCGTGGTGTCACGCTCGTCGTTTGGTATGGCTTCATTCAGCT
CCGGTTCCCAACGATCAAGGCGAGTTACATGATCCCCCATGTTGTGCAAAAAAGCGGTTAGCTCCTTCGG
TCCTCCGATCGTTGTCAGAAGTAAGTTGGCCGCAGTGTTATCACTCATGGTTATGGCAGCACTGCATAAT
TCTCTTACTGTCATGCCATCCGTAAGATGCTTTTCTGTGACTGGTGAGTACTCAACCAAGTCATTCTGAG
AATAGTGTATGCGGCGACCGAGTTGCTCTTGCCCGGCGTCAATACGGGATAATACCGCGCCACATAGCAG
AACTTTAAAAGTGCTCATCATTGGAAAACGTTCTTCGGGGCGAAAACTCTCAAGGATCTTACCGCTGTTG
AGATCCAGTTCGATGTAACCCACTCGTGCACCCAACTGATCTTCAGCATCTTTTACTTTCACCAGCGTTT
CTGGGTGAGCAAAAACAGGAAGGCAAAATGCCGCAAAAAAGGGAATAAGGGCGACACGGAAATGTTGAAT
ACTCATACTCTTCCTTTTTCAATATTATTGAAGCATTTATCAGGGTTATTGTCTCATGAGCGGATACATA
TTTGAATGTATTTAGAAAAATAAACAAATAGGGGTTCCGCGCACATTTCCCCGAAAAGTGCCACCTGACG
TCTAAGAAACCATTATTATCATGACATTAACCTATAAAAATAGGCGTATCACGAGGCCCTTTCGTCTCGC
GCGTTTCGGTGATGACGGTGAAAACCTCTGACACATGCAGCTCCCGGAGACGGTCACAGCTTGTCTGTAA
GCGGATGCCGGGAGCAGACAAGCCCGTCAGGGCGCGTCAGCGGGTGTTGGCGGGTGTCGGGGCTGGCTTA
ACTATGCGGCATCAGAGCAGATTGTACTGAGAGTGCACCATATGGACATATTGTCGTTAGAACGCGGCTA
CAATTAATACATAACCTTATGTATCATACACATACGATTTAGGTGACACTATAGAAC
